>Addgene plasmid #156545 | pD649-HAsp-TREML4-Fc(DAPA)-AviTag-6xHis | addgene full sequence | sequence record 368520 | Addgene NGS Result
GTGGCGGTCCGGATCGACGGTGTGGCGCGTGGCGGGGTAGTCGGCGAACGCGGCGGCGAGGGTGCGTACG
GCCCTGGGGACGTCGTCGCGGGTGGCGAGGCGCACCGTGGGCTTGTACTCGGTCATGGTTTAGTTCCTCA
CCTTGTCGTATTATACTATGCCGATATACTATGCCGATGATTAATTGTCAACACGTGCTGATCAGATCCG
AAAATGGATATACAAGCTCCCGGGAGCTTTTTGCAAAAGCCTAGGCCTCCAAAAAAGCCTCCTCACTACT
TCTGGAATAGCTCAGAGGCAGAGGCGGCCTCGGCCTCTGCATAAATAAAAAAAATTAGTCAGCCATGGGG
CGGAGAATGGGCGGAACTGGGCGGAGTTAGGGGCGGGATGGGCGGAGTTAGGGGCGGGACTATGGTTGCT
GACTAATTGAGATGCATGCTTTGCATACTTCTGCCTGCTGGGGAGCCTGGGGACTTTCCACACCTGGTTG
CTGACTAATTGAGATGCATGCTTTGCATACTTCTGCCTGCTGGGGAGCCTGGGGACTTTCCACACCCTAA
CTGACACACATTCCACAGAATTAATTCGCGTTAAATTTTTGTTAAATCAGCTCATTTTTTAACCAATAGG
CCGAAATCGGCAAAATCCCTTATAAATCAAAAGAATAGACCGAGATAGGGTTGAGTGTTGTGATGCAATT
TCCTCATTTTATTAGGAAAGGACAGTGGGAGTGGCACCTTCCAGGGTCAAGGAAGGCACGGGGGAGGGGC
AAACAACAGATGGCTGGCAACTAGAAGGCACAGTCGAGGCTGATTTTCTCTATCTATTTATTTTACTACT
CAAGACTATCTTGCAAAGTAGAAGAACCCTGTCTGCAGTATGACGACCGTGTATACCCGATTGGCTTACC
GGGTAACGCGTTGTGCCAGTGACTACAGGCCGGCCTTAGTGGTGATGGTGGTGGTGTTCATGCCACTCAA
TCTTCTGAGCCTCGAAAATATCATTAAGACCGCTGCCGCCGGGGCTCAGGCTCAGGGACTTCTGGGTGTA
GTGGTTGTGCAGGGCCTCGTGCATCACGCTGCAGCTGAACACGTTGCCCTGCTGCCACCTGGACTTGTCC
ACGGTCAGCTTGCTGTACAGGAAGAAGCTGCCGTCGCTGTCCAGCACTGGGGGGGTGGTCTTGTAGTTGT
TCTCGGGCTGGCCGTTGCTCTCCCACTCCACGGCGATATCGCTGGGGTAGAAGCCCTTCACCAGACAGGT
CAGGGACACCTGGTTCTTGGTCATCTCCTCCCGGCTGGGGGGCAGGGTGTACACCTGGGGCTCCCGTGGC
TGGCCCTTGGCCTTGCTGATTGTCTTTTCGATTGGGGCAGCCAGGGCCTTGTTGGAGACTTTGCACTTGT
ATTCTTTGCCGTTCAGCCAGTCCTGGTGCAGCACGGTCAGCACGGACACCACCCTGTAGGTGCTGTTGTA
CTGCTCCTCTCTGGGCTTGGTCTTGGCGTTGTGCACCTCCACGCCGTCCACGTACCAGTTGAACTTCACC
TCTGGGTCCTCGTGGGACACGGCCACCACCACGCAGGTCACCTCGGGGGTCCTGCTGATCATCAGGGTGT
CCTTGGGCTTGGGGGGGAACAGGAACACGGAAGGCCCTCCCAGCAGTTCTGGAGCTGGGCAGGGGGGGCA
GGTGTGGGTCTTGTCGCCGCCCGGCGCGCCAGAGCCGAGGCAGGCAGGGGCTCTGCTTTTTCTTGTCTCG
CTGCCATTGATGCTGGGGTGTCCGCTTGTGCCCTCAGGGCTTGTAATCAGCACTGTGCTGGTAGGCAGCC
AAGGCAGTGTCCACATAGGAGAGGTGGTAGGAGCAGGGGACACCACCAGGCTGATATTCCGCAGCACGGT
GATGATGTTCTCGCTGGCGTTGTAGATGCCGCACCAATAGAAGCCGCTGTCGTTCTGGGTCAGCTGGATC
ATGGTGATGTTGAAGAAGCCGGCGTTGGGCTTATCCCAGATGGTGTAGTGGGACTTCTGCACGGCTGTCC
AAGGCTTAGAGCTGGTCACGAGCAGGGTACATCTGCTAGGGCTTGTCTGCTGACACCAGCTCTTAGGCTG
GTAGGGGCCTCTCTTGGGAGAATACTGGCACTGCAGCAGCAGGGTCTGTCCAGGATGTTTGTGCAGTTCT
TCGGCGGCCGCAGCGAACACCAGGCAGAAGATGTAGCTCAGGGCAATGATGGTCTTCATGGTGGCGCTAG
CAGGCGCGTTTTCGATAGAACCGAGGTGCAGTTGGACCTGGGAGTGGACACCTGTGGAGAGAAAGGCAAA
GTGGATGTTATTCTATAGTGTCACCTAAATCGTATGTGTATGATACATAAGGTTATGTATTAATTGTAGC
CGCGTTCTAACGAAGCCAAGGGGGTGGGCCTATAGACTCTATAGGCGGTACTTACGTCACTCTTGGCACG
GGGAATCCGCGTTCCAATGCACCGTTCCCGGCCGCGGAGGCTGGATCGGTCCCGGTGTCTTCTATGGAGG
TCAAAACAGCGTGGATGGCGTCTCCAGGCGATCTGACGGTTCACTAAACGAGCTCTGCTTATATAGACCT
CCCACCGTACACGCCTACCGCCCATTTGCGTCAATGGGGCGGAGTTGTTACGACATTTTGGAAAGTCCCG
TTGATTTTGGTGCCAAAACAAACTCCCATTGACGTCAATGGGGTGGAGACTTGGAAATCCCCGTGAGTCA
AACCGCTATCCACGCCCATTGATGTACTGCCAAAACCGCATCACCATGGTAATAGCGATGACTAATACGT
AGATGTACTGCCAAGTAGGAAAGTCCCATAAGGTCATGTACTGGGCATAATGCCAGGCGGGCCATTTACC
GTCATTGACGTCAATAGGGGGCGTACTTGGCATATGATACACTTGATGTACTGCCAAGTGGGCAGTTTAC
CGTAAATACTCCACCCATTGACGTCAATGGAAAGTCCCTATTGGCGTTACTATGGGAACATACGTCATTA
TTGACGTCAATGGGCGGGGGTCGTTGGGCGGTCAGCCAGGCGGGCCATTTACCGTAAGTTATGTAACGCG
GAACTCCATATATGGGCTATGAACTAATGACCCCGTAATTGATTACTATTAATAACTAGTCAATAATCAA
TGCCAACATGGCGGTCATATTGGACATGAGCCAATATAAATGTACATATTATGATATAGATACAACGTAT
GCAATGGCCAATAGCCAATATTGATTTATGCTATATAACCAATGAATAATATGGCTAATGGCCAATATTG
AGTCAACGCCACTGTGCATGAAGCTCGTAATTGTTATCCGCTCACAATTAAGGGCGACACAAAATTTATT
CTAAATGATAATAAATACTGATAACATCTTATAGTTTGTATTATATTTTGTATTATCGTTGACATGTATA
ATTTTGATATCAAAAACTGATTTTCCCTTTATTATTTTCGAGATTTATTTTCTTAATTCTCTTTAACAAA
CTAGAAATATTGTATATACAAAAAATCATAAATAATAGATGAATAGTTTAATTATAGGTGTTCATCAATC
GAAAAAGCAACGTATCTTATTTAAAGTGCGTTGCTTTTTTCTCATTTATAAGGTTAAATAATTCTCATAT
ATCAAGCAAAGTGACAGGCGCCCTTAAATATTCTGACAAATGCTCTTTCCCTAAACTCCCCCCATAAAAA
AACCCGCCGAAGCGGGTTTTTACGTTATTTGCGGATTAACGATTACTCGTTATCAGAACCGCCCAGGGGG
CCCGAGCTTAAGACTGGCCGTCGTTTTACAACACAGAAAGAGTTTGTAGAAACGCAAAAAGGCCATCCGT
CAGGGGCCTTCTGCTTAGTTTGATGCCTGGCAGTTCCCTACTCTCGCCTTCCGCTTCCTCGCTCACTGAC
TCGCTGCGCTCGGTCGTTCGGCTGCGGCGAGCGGTATCAGCTCACTCAAAGGCGGTAATACGGTTATCCA
CAGAATCAGGGGATAACGCAGGAAAGAACATGTGAGCAAAAGGCCAGCAAAAGGCCAGGAACCGTAAAAA
GGCCGCGTTGCTGGCGTTTTTCCATAGGCTCCGCCCCCCTGACGAGCATCACAAAAATCGACGCTCAAGT
CAGAGGTGGCGAAACCCGACAGGACTATAAAGATACCAGGCGTTTCCCCCTGGAAGCTCCCTCGTGCGCT
CTCCTGTTCCGACCCTGCCGCTTACCGGATACCTGTCCGCCTTTCTCCCTTCGGGAAGCGTGGCGCTTTC
TCATAGCTCACGCTGTAGGTATCTCAGTTCGGTGTAGGTCGTTCGCTCCAAGCTGGGCTGTGTGCACGAA
CCCCCCGTTCAGCCCGACCGCTGCGCCTTATCCGGTAACTATCGTCTTGAGTCCAACCCGGTAAGACACG
ACTTATCGCCACTGGCAGCAGCCACTGGTAACAGGATTAGCAGAGCGAGGTATGTAGGCGGTGCTACAGA
GTTCTTGAAGTGGTGGGCTAACTACGGCTACACTAGAAGAACAGTATTTGGTATCTGCGCTCTGCTGAAG
CCAGTTACCTTCGGAAAAAGAGTTGGTAGCTCTTGATCCGGCAAACAAACCACCGCTGGTAGCGGTGGTT
TTTTTGTTTGCAAGCAGCAGATTACGCGCAGAAAAAAAGGATCTCAAGAAGATCCTTTGATCTTTTCTAC
GGGGTCTGACGCTCAGTGGAACGACGCGCGCGTAACTCACGTTAAGGGATTTTGGTCATGAGCAAGGGGT
GTTATGAGCCATATTCAGGTATAAATGGGCTCGCGATAATGTTCAGAATTGGTTAATTGGTTGTAACACT
GACCCCTATTTGTTTATTTTTCTAAATACATTCAAATATGTATCCGCTCATGAGACAATAACCCTGATAA
ATGCTTCAATAATATTGAAAAAGGAAGAATATGAGTATTCAACATTTCCGTGTCGCCCTTATTCCCTTTT
TTGCGGCATTTTGCCTTCCTGTTTTTGCTCACCCAGAAACGCTGGTGAAAGTAAAAGATGCTGAAGATCA
GTTGGGTGCACGAGTGGGTTACATCGAACTGGATCTCAACAGCGGTAAGATCCTTGAGAGTTTTCGCCCC
GAAGAACGTTTTCCAATGATGAGCACTTTTAAAGTTCTGCTATGTGGCGCGGTATTATCCCGTATTGACG
CCGGGCAAGAGCAACTCGGTCGCCGCATACACTATTCTCAGAATGACTTGGTTGAGTACTCACCAGTCAC
AGAAAAGCATCTTACGGATGGCATGACAGTAAGAGAATTATGCAGTGCTGCCATAACCATGAGTGATAAC
ACTGCGGCCAACTTACTTCTGACAACGATCGGAGGACCGAAGGAGCTAACCGCTTTTTTGCACAACATGG
GGGATCATGTAACTCGCCTTGATCGTTGGGAACCGGAGCTGAATGAAGCCATACCAAACGACGAGCGTGA
CACCACGATGCCTGTAGCGATGGCAACAACGTTGCGCAAACTATTAACTGGCGAACTACTTACTCTAGCT
TCCCGGCAACAATTAATAGACTGGATGGAGGCGGATAAAGTTGCAGGACCACTTCTGCGCTCGGCCCTTC
CGGCTGGCTGGTTTATTGCTGATAAATCCGGAGCCGGTGAGCGTGGTTCTCGCGGTATCATCGCAGCGCT
GGGGCCAGATGGTAAGCCCTCCCGTATCGTAGTTATCTACACGACGGGGAGTCAGGCAACTATGGATGAA
CGAAATAGACAGATCGCTGAGATAGGTGCCTCACTGATTAAGCATTGGTAATGACCATGATTACGCCAAG
CTCTAGCTAGAGGTCGACGGTATACAGACATGATAAGATACATTGATGAGTTTGGACAAACCACAACTAG
AATGCAGTGAAAAAAATGCTTTATTTGTGAAATTTGTGATGCTATTGCTTTATTTGTAACCATTATAAGC
TGCAATAAACAAGTTGGGGTGGGCGAAGAACTCCAGCATGAGATCCCCGCGCTGGAGGATCATCCAGCCG
GCGTCCCGGAAAACGATTCCGAAGCCCAACCTTTCATAGAAGGCGGCGGTGGAATCGAAATCTCGTAGCA
CGTGTCAGGCACCGGGCTTGCGGGTCATGCACCAGGTGCGCGGTCCTTCGGGCACCTCGACGTCGGCGGT
GACGGTGAAGCCGAGCCGCTCGTAGAAGGGGAGGTTGCGGGGCGCGGATGTCTCCAGGAAGGCGGGCACC
CCGGCGCGCTCGGCCGCCTCCACTCCGGGGAGCACGACGGCGCTGCCCAGACCCTTGCCCTGGTGGTCGG
GCGAGACGCCGACGGTGGCCAGGAACCACGCGGGCTCCTTGGGCCGGTGCGGCGCCAGGAGGCCTTCCAT
CTGTTGCTGCGCGGCCAGCCGGGAACCGCTCAACTCGGCCATGCGCGGGCCGATCTCGGCGAACACCGCC
CCCGCTTCGACGCTCTCCGGCGTGGTCCAGACCGCCACCGCGGCGCCGTCGTCCGCGACCCACACCTTGC
CGATGTCGAGCCCGACGCGCGTGAGGAAGAGTTCTTGCAGCTCGGTGACCCGCTCGAT
Features (pLannotate 1.2.2; 21 found; start..end, strand, type, name):
    145..192     -  promoter       EM7 promoter: synthetic bacterial promoter&nbsp
    240..569     -  promoter       SV40 promoter: SV40 enhancer and early promoter
    583..691     -  rep_origin     f1 ori (fragment): f1 bacteriophage origin of replication; arrow indicates direction of (+) strand synthesis
    692..803     -  polyA_signal   bGH poly(A) signal: bovine growth hormone polyadenylation signal
   1018..1695    -  CDS            IGHG1 (fragment): IGHG1_HUMAN - Experimental evidence at protein level: Swiss-Prot protein existence level 1. Constant region of immunoglobulin heavy chains. Immunoglobulins, also known as antibodies, are membrane-bound or secreted glycoproteins produced by B lymphocytes. In the recognition phase of humoral immunity, the membrane-bound immunoglobulins serve as receptors which, upon binding of a specific antigen, trigger the clonal expansion and differentiation of B lymphocytes into immunoglobulins- secreting plasma cells. Secreted immunoglobulins mediate the effector phase of humoral immunity, which results in
   1702..2181    -  CDS            TREML4 (fragment): TRML4_HUMAN - Also known as TLT4. Experimental evidence at transcript level: Swiss-Prot protein existence level 2. Positively regulates Toll-like receptor TLR7 signaling in macrophages. From Homo sapiens (Human).
   2281..2318    -  CDS            IgH signal sequence (fragment): signal sequence from the mouse immunoglobulin heavy chain variable region
   2322..2340    -  promoter       SP6 promoter: promoter for bacteriophage SP6 RNA polymerase
   2392..2435    -  intron         CMV intron (fragment): modified intron A from human cytomegalovirus
   2571..2774    -  promoter       CMV promoter: human cytomegalovirus (CMV) immediate early promoter
   2775..3078    -  enhancer       CMV enhancer: human cytomegalovirus immediate early enhancer
   3321..3337    -  protein_bind   lac operator: The lac repressor binds to the lac operator to inhibit transcription in E. coli. This inhibition can be relieved by adding lactose or isopropyl-β-D-thiogalactopyranoside (IPTG). lac repressor encoded by lacI
   3793..3812    +  CDS            lacZα (fragment): LacZα fragment of β-galactosidase; lacZ fragment
   3837..3854    -  terminator     rrnB T2 terminator (fragment): transcription terminator T2 from the E. coli rrnB gene
   4079..4667    -  rep_origin     ori: high-copy-number ColE1/pMB1/pBR322/pUC origin of replication
   4778..4802    +  CDS            KanR (fragment): aminoglycoside phosphotransferase; aph(3')-Ia; confers resistance to kanamycin
   4832..4928    +  promoter       AmpR promoter (fragment): bla
   4931..5791    +  CDS            AmpR: β-lactamase; bla; confers resistance to ampicillin, carbenicillin, and related antibiotics
   5844..5965    -  polyA_signal   SV40 poly(A) signal: SV40 polyadenylation signal
   5960..6085    -  CDS            ble (fragment): BLE_KLEPN - Experimental evidence at protein level: Swiss-Prot protein existence level 1. Binding protein with a strong affinity to the bleomycin family of antibiotics. Binds to CL990; an antimitotic-antibiotic compound. From Klebsiella pneumoniae.
   6095..126     -  CDS            PuroR (fragment) (across the origin): puromycin N-acetyltransferase; pac from Streptomyces; confers resistance to puromycin
