[The description below was written by a language model from this plasmid's Addgene catalogue record and pLannotate feature annotations shown in this document.]
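Description:
pD649-HAsp-TREML4-Fc(DAPA)-AviTag-6xHis is a mammalian expression plasmid built on the pD649 backbone for producing a secreted, Fc-fused form of human TREML4 (also called TLT4). It is maintained in E. coli as a high-copy plasmid through a ColE1/pUC-type origin and is selected with ampicillin via a complete β-lactamase gene. The sequenced record is 6,568 nt, matching the stated backbone plus a 462 bp insert.

Expression is driven by the CMV immediate-early enhancer and promoter, followed by a fragment of CMV intron A and an SP6 promoter that can serve for in vitro transcription or as a sequencing primer site. The name indicates an HA signal peptide, whereas the annotation software labels a short match in that position as a fragment of a mouse IgH signal sequence. Either way, a leader directs the product into the secretory pathway. The TREML4 fragment sits between two retained restriction sites and is fused at its C terminus to a human IgG1 Fc region carrying the D265A and P329A (DAPA) substitutions, which are generally used to reduce Fc effector interactions. The record lists an AviTag for site-specific biotinylation and a 6xHis tag for metal-affinity purification after the Fc, although neither is annotated separately. A bGH polyadenylation signal ends the transcript.

An SV40 promoter/EM7 promoter unit precedes fragments annotated as PuroR and ble with an SV40 poly(A) signal, suggesting a mammalian selection cassette, but the calls are partial and the record does not state a mammalian marker. The depositor notes that some plasmids in this collection may carry an IS4-like transposase insertion upstream of the CMV promoter, but none is annotated here. The construct belongs to a collection used to map interactions among human IgSF cell-surface proteins.
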