Addgene plasmid #156545: pD649-HAsp-TREML4-Fc(DAPA)-AviTag-6xHis
Purpose: Mammalian expression of secreted protein fused to Fc(DAPA)-Avi-6xHis.
Depositing lab: Chris Garcia. Depositing organization: Stanford University. Publication: A Human IgSF Cell-Surface Interactome Reveals a Complex Network of Protein-Protein Interactions. Wojtowicz WM, Vielmetter J, Fernandes RA, Siepe DH, Eastman CL, Chisholm GB, Cox S, Klock H, Anderson PW, Rue SM, Miller JJ, Glaser SM, Bragstad ML, Vance J, Lam AW, Lesley SA, Zinn K, Garcia KC. Cell. 2020 Aug 20;182(4):1027-1043.e17. doi: 10.1016/j.cell.2020.07.025. PubMed 32822567.
Backbone
  Vector backbone: pD649
  Backbone size w/o insert (bp): 6106
  Vector type: Mammalian Expression
Growth in bacteria
  Bacterial resistance: Ampicillin, 100 μg/mL
  Growth temperature: 37°C
  Growth strain: DH5alpha
  Copy number: High Copy
Gene/Insert
  Gene/Insert name: TREML4 (alt name: TRML4)
  Species: H. sapiens (human)
  Insert size (bp): 462
  Mutation: Fc region of human IgG contains D265A and P329A mutations (DAPA)
  Entrez Gene: TREML4 (a.k.a. UNQ9425/PRO34675, TLT-4, TLT4)
  Promoter: CMV/SP6
  Tag / fusion protein: Fc(DAPA)-AviTag-6xHis (C terminal on backbone)
  Cloning method: Restriction Enzyme; 5′ cloning site GCGGCCGC (not destroyed); 3′ cloning site GGCGCGCC (not destroyed)
  Sequencing primers: 5′ ATTTAGGTGACACTATAG; 3′ CACGTACCAGTTGAACTTCACC
Resource information
  A portion of this plasmid was derived from a plasmid made by: synthesis by ThermoFisher
Terms and licenses: Academic/Nonprofit Terms; Industry Terms: Not Available to Industry
Depositor comments: Some plasmids in this collection may have an IS4-like element ISVsa5 family transposase upstream of the CMV promoter.
How to cite: pD649-HAsp-TREML4-Fc(DAPA)-AviTag-6xHis was a gift from Chris Garcia (Addgene plasmid # 156545 ; http://n2t.net/addgene:156545 ; RRID:Addgene_156545)
